>Addgene plasmid #180367 | pSIN-Arkadia-gRNA6 | addgene full sequence | sequence record 364055 | Addgene NGS Result
GGCATCGTGGTGTCACGCTCGTCGTTTGGTATGGCTTCATTCAGCTCCGGTTCCCAACGATCAAGGCGAG
TTACATGATCCCCCATGTTGTGCAAAAAAGCGGTTAGCTCCTTCGGTCCTCCGATCGTTGTCAGAAGTAA
GTTGGCCGCAGTGTTATCACTCATGGTTATGGCAGCACTGCATAATTCTCTTACTGTCATGCCATCCGTA
AGATGCTTTTCTGTGACTGGTGAGTACTCAACCAAGTCATTCTGAGAATAGTGTATGCGGCGACCGAGTT
GCTCTTGCCCGGCGTCAACACGGGATAATACCGCGCCACATAGCAGAACTTTAAAAGTGCTCATCATTGG
AAAACGTTCTTCGGGGCGAAAACTCTCAAGGATCTTACCGCTGTTGAGATCCAGTTCGATGTAACCCACT
CGTGCACCCAACTGATCTTCAGCATCTTTTACTTTCACCAGCGTTTCTGGGTGAGCAAAAACAGGAAGGC
AAAATGCCGCAAAAAAGGGAATAAGGGCGACACGGAAATGTTGAATACTCATACTCTTCCTTTTTCAATA
TTATTGAAGCATTTATCAGGGTTATTGTCTCATGAGCGGATACATATTTGAATGTATTTAGAAAAATAAA
CAAATAGGGGTTCCGCGCACATTTCCCCGAAAAGTGCCACCTGACGTCTAAGAAACCATTATTATCATGA
CATTAACCTATAAAAATAGGCGTATCACGAGGCCCTTTCGTGTTCAAGAATTAGCTTGGCCATTGCATAC
GTTGTATCCATATCATAATATGTACATTTATATTGGCTCATGTCCAACATTACCGCCATGTTGACATTGA
TTATTGACTAGTTATTAATAGTAATCAATTACGGGGTCATTAGTTCATAGCCCATATATGGAGTTCCGCG
TTACATAACTTACGGTAAATGGCCCGCCTGGCTGACCGCCCAACGACCCCCGCCCATTGACGTCAATAAT
GACGTATGTTCCCATAGTAACGCCAATAGGGACTTTCCATTGACGTCAATGGGTGGAGTATTTACGGTAA
ACTGCCCACTTGGCAGTACATCAAGTGTATCATATGCCAAGTACGCCCCCTATTGACGTCAATGACGGTA
AATGGCCCGCCTGGCATTATGCCCAGTACATGACCTTATGGGACTTTCCTACTTGGCAGTACATCTACGT
ATTAGTCATCGCTATTACCATGGTGATGCGGTTTTGGCAGTACATCAATGGGCGTGGATAGCGGTTTGAC
TCACGGGGATTTCCAAGTCTCCACCCCATTGACGTCAATGGGAGTTTGTTTTGGCACCAAAATCAACGGG
ACTTTCCAAAATGTCGTAACAACTCCGCCCCATTGACGCAAATGGGCGGTAGGCGTGTACGGTGGGAGGT
CTATATAAGCAGAGCTCAATAAAAGAGCCCACAACCCCTCACTCGGCGCGCCAGTCCTCCGATAGACTGC
GTCGCCCGGGTACCCGTATTCCCAATAAAGCCTCTTGCTGTTTGCATCCGAATCGTGGTCTCGCTGTTCC
TTGGGAGGGTCTCCTCTGAGTGATTGACTACCCACGACGGGGGTCTTTCATTTGGGGGCTCGTCCGGGAT
TTGGAGACCCCTGCCCAGGGACCACCGACCCACCACCGGGAGGTAAGCTGGCCAGCAACTTATCTGTGTC
TGTCCGATTGTCTAGTGTCTATGTTTGATGTTATGCGCCTGCGTCTGTACTAGTTAGCTAACTAGCTCTG
TATCTGGCGGACCCGTGGTGGAACTGACGAGTTCTGAACACCCGGCCGCAACCCTGGGAGACGTCCCAGG
GACTTTGGGGGCCGTTTTTGTGGCCCGACCTGAGGAAGGGAGTCGATGTGGAATCCGACCCCGTCAGGAT
ATGTGGTTCTGGTAGGAGACGAGAACCTAAAACAGTTCCCGCCTCCGTCTGAATTTTTGCTTTCGGTTTG
GAACCGAAGCCGCGCGTCTTGTCTGCTGCAGCGCTGCAGCATCGTTCTGTGTTGTCTCTGTCTGACTGTG
TTTCTGTATTTGTCTGAAAATTAGGGCCAGACTGTTACCACTCCCTTAAGTTTGACCTTAGGTCACTGGA
AAGATGTCGAGCGGATCGCTCACAACCAGTCGGTAGATGTCAAGAAGAGACGTTGGTTACCTTCTGCTCT
GCAGAATGGCCAACCTTTAACGTCGGATGGCCGCGAGACGGCACCTTTAACCGAGACCTCATCACCCAGG
TTAAGATCAAGGTCTTTTCACCTGGCCCGCATGGACACCCAGACCAGGTCCCCTACATCGTGACCTGGGA
AGCCTTGGCTTTTGACCCCCCTCCCTGGGTCAAGCCCTTTGTACACCCTAAGCCTCCGCCTCCTCTTCCT
CCATCCGCCCCGTCTCTCCCCCTTGAACCTCCTCGTTCGACCCCGCCTCGATCCTCCCTTTATCCAGCCC
TCACTCCTTCTCTAGGCGCCGGAATTGAAGATCTTTAATTAACGATCTATCGATTCTAGATCTAGAGAGG
GCCTATTTCCCATGATTCCTTCATATTTGCATATACGATACAAGGCTGTTAGAGAGATAATTAGAATTAA
TTTGACTGTAAACACAAAGATATTAGTACAAAATACGTGACGTAGAAAGTAATAATTTCTTGGGTAGTTT
GCAGTTTTAAAATTATGTTTTAAAATGGACTATCATATGCTTACCGTAACTTGAAAGTATTTCGATTTCT
TGGCTTTATATATCTTGTGGAAAGGACGAAACACCGGAAAAGGTGCATACATGGAGTTTTAGAGCTAGAA
ATAGCAAGTTAAAATAAGGCTAGTCCGTTATCAACTTGAAAAAGTGGCACCGAGTCGGTGCTTTTTTGAA
TTTAGATCTTGAGACAAGGTGCCGGGCCGGGAATTCGGCGAATTGGGCCCGACGTCGCATGCTCCCGGCC
CCTCGAGTGGCTCCGGTGCCCGTCAGTGGGCAGAGCGCACATCGCCCACAGTCCCCGAGAAGTTGGGGGG
AGGGGTCGGCAATTGAACCGGTGCCTAGAGAAGGTGGCGCGGGGTAAACTGGGAAAGTGATGTCGTGTAC
TGGCTCCGCCTTTTTCCCGAGGGTGGGGGAGAACCGTATATAAGTGCAGTAGTCGCCGTGAACGTTCTTT
TTCGCAACGGGTTTGCCGCCAGAACACAGGTGTCGTGACGCGGCCACCATGAACCCAGCCATCAGCGTCG
CTCTCCTGCTCTCAGTCTTGCAGGTGTCCCGAGGGCAGAAGGTGACCAGCCTGACAGCCTGCCTGGTGAA
CCAAAACCTTCGCCTGGACTGCCGCCATGAGAATAACACCAAGGATAACTCCATCCAGCATGAGTTCAGC
CTGACCCGAGAGAAGAGGAAGCACGTGCTCTCAGGCACCCTCGGGATACCCGAGCACACGTACCGCTCCC
GCGTCACCCTCTCCAACCAGCCCTATATCAAGGTCCTTACCCTAGCCAACTTCACCACCAAGGATGAGGG
CGACTACTTTTGTGAGCTTCGAGTCTCGGGCGCGAATCCCATGAGCTCCAATAAAAGTATCAGTGTGTAT
AGAGACAAACTGGTCAAGTGTGGCGGCATAAGCCTGCTGGTTCAGAACACATCCTGGATGCTGCTGCTGC
TGCTTTCCCTCTCCCTCCTCCAAGCCCTGGACTTCATTTCTCTGGGCAGCGGCGCCACCAACTTCAGCCT
GCTGAAGCAGGCCGGCGACGTGGAGGAGAACCCCGGCCCCATGATTGAACAAGATGGATTGCACGCAGGT
TCTCCGGCCGCTTGGGTGGAGAGGCTATTCGGCTATGACTGGGCACAACAGACAATCGGCTGCTCTGATG
CCGCCGTGTTCCGGCTGTCAGCGCAGGGGCGCCCGGTTCTTTTTGTCAAGACCGACCTGTCCGGTGCCCT
GAATGAACTGCAGGACGAGGCAGCGCGGCTATCGTGGCTGGCCACGACGGGCGTTCCTTGCGCAGCTGTG
CTCGACGTTGTCACTGAAGCGGGAAGGGACTGGCTGCTATTGGGCGAAGTGCCGGGGCAGGATCTCCTGT
CATCTCACCTTGCTCCTGCCGAGAAAGTATCCATCATGGCTGATGCAATGCGGCGGCTGCATACGCTTGA
TCCGGCTACCTGCCCATTCGACCACCAAGCGAAACATCGCATCGAGCGAGCACGTACTCGGATGGAAGCC
GGTCTTGTCGATCAGGATGATCTGGACGAAGAGCATCAGGGGCTCGCGCCAGCCGAACTGTTCGCCAGGC
TCAAGGCGCGCATGCCCGACGGCGAGGATCTCGTCGTGACCCATGGCGATGCCTGCTTGCCGAATATCAT
GGTGGAAAATGGCCGCTTTTCTGGATTCATCGACTGTGGCCGGCTGGGTGTGGCGGACCGCTATCAGGAC
ATAGCGTTGGCTACCCGTGATATTGCTGAAGAGCTTGGCGGCGAATGGGCTGACCGCTTCCTCGTGCTTT
ACGGTATCGCCGCTCCCGATTCGCAGCGCATCGCCTTCTATCGCCTTCTTGACGAGTTCTTCTGATTAGA
TATCATCAGTGGTCCAGGCTCTAGTTTTGACTCAACAATATCACCAGCTGAAGCCTATAGAGTACGAGCC
ATAGATAAAATAAAAGATTTTATTTAGTCTCCAGAAAAAGGGGGGAATGAAAGACCCCACCTGTAGGTTT
GGCAAGCTAGCTTAAGTAACGCCATTTTGCAAGGCATGGAAAAATACATAACTGAGAATAGAGAAGTTCA
GATCAAGGTCAGGAACAGATGGAACAGGGTCGACCCTAGAGAACCATCAGATGTTTCCAGGGTGCCCCAA
GGACCTGAAATGACCCTGTGCCTTATTTGAACTAACCAATCAGTTCGCTTCTCGCTTCTGTTCGCGCGCT
TCTGCTCCCCGAGCTCAATAAAAGAGCCCACAACCCCTCACTCGGGGCGCCAGTCCTCCGATTGACTGAG
TCGCCCGGGTACCCGTGTATCCAATAAACCCTCTTGCAGTTGCATCCGACTTGTGGTCTCGCTGTTCCTT
GGGAGGGTCTCCTCTGAGTGATTGACTACCCGTCAGCGGGGGTCTTTCATTTGGGGGCTCGTCCGGGATC
GGGAGACCCCTGCCCAGGGACCACCGACCCACCACCGGGAGGTAAGCTGGCTGCCTCGCGCGTTTCGGTG
ATGACGGTGAAAACCTCTGACACATGCAGCTCCCGGAGACGGTCACAGCTTGTCTGTAAGCGGATGCCGG
GAGCAGACAAGCCCGTCAGGGCGCGTCAGCGGGTGTTGGCGGGTGTCGGGGCGCAGCCATGACCCAGTCA
CGTAGCGATAGCGGAGTGTAGATCCGGCTGTGGAATGTGTGTCAGTTAGGGTGTGGAAAGTCCCCAGGCT
CCCCAGCAGGCAGAAGTATGCAAAGCATGCATCTCAATTAGTCAGCAACCAGGTGTGGAAAGTCCCCAGG
CTCCCCAGCAGGCAGAAGTATGCAAAGCATGCATCTCAATTAGTCAGCAACCATAGTCCCGCCCCTAACT
CCGCCCATCCCGCCCCTAACTCCGCCCAGTTCCGCCCATTCTCCGCCCCATGGCTGACTAATTTTTTTTA
TTTATGCAGAGGCCGAGGCCGCCTCGGCCTCTGAGCTATTCCAGAAGTAGTGAGGAGGCTTTTTTGGAGG
CCTAGGCTTTTGCAAAAAGCTTACTGGCTTAACTATGCGGCATCAGAGCAGATTGTACTGAGAGTGCACC
ATATGCGGTGTGAAATACCGCACAGATGCGTAAGGAGAAAATACCGCATCAGGCGCTCTTCCGCTTCCTC
GCTCACTGACTCGCTGCGCTCGGTCGTTCGGCTGCGGCGAGCGGTATCAGCTCACTCAAAGGCGGTAATA
CGGTTATCCACAGAATCAGGGGATAACGCAGGAAAGAACATGTGAGCAAAAGGCCAGCAAAAGGCCAGGA
ACCGTAAAAAGGCCGCGTTGCTGGCGTTTTTCCATAGGCTCCGCCCCCCTGACGAGCATCACAAAAATCG
ACGCTCAAGTCAGAGGTGGCGAAACCCGACAGGACTATAAAGATACCAGGCGTTTCCCCCTGGAAGCTCC
CTCGTGCGCTCTCCTGTTCCGACCCTGCCGCTTACCGGATACCTGTCCGCCTTTCTCCCTTCGGGAAGCG
TGGCGCTTTCTCATAGCTCACGCTGTAGGTATCTCAGTTCGGTGTAGGTCGTTCGCTCCAAGCTGGGCTG
TGTGCACGAACCCCCCGTTCAGCCCGACCGCTGCGCCTTATCCGGTAACTATCGTCTTGAGTCCAACCCG
GTAAGACACGACTTATCGCCACTGGCAGCAGCCACTGGTAACAGGATTAGCAGAGCGAGGTATGTAGGCG
GTGCTACAGAGTTCTTGAAGTGGTGGCCTAACTACGGCTACACTAGAAGGACAGTATTTGGTATCTGCGC
TCTGCTGAAGCCAGTTACCTTCGGAAAAAGAGTTGGTAGCTCTTGATCCGGCAAACAAACCACCGCTGGT
AGCGGTGGTTTTTTTGTTTGCAAGCAGCAGATTACGCGCAGAAAAAAAGGATCTCAAGAAGATCCTTTGA
TCTTTTCTACGGGGTCTGACGCTCAGTGGAACGAAAACTCACGTTAAGGGATTTTGGTCATGAGATTATC
AAAAAGGATCTTCACCTAGATCCTTTTAAATTAAAAATGAAGTTTTAAATCAATCTAAAGTATATATGAG
TAAACTTGGTCTGACAGTTACCAATGCTTAATCAGTGAGGCACCTATCTCAGCGATCTGTCTATTTCGTT
CATCCATAGTTGCCTGACTCCCCGTCGTGTAGATAACTACGATACGGGAGGGCTTACCATCTGGCCCCAG
TGCTGCAATGATACCGCGAGACCCACGCTCACCGGCTCCAGATTTATCAGCAATAAACCAGCCAGCCGGA
AGGGCCGAGCGCAGAAGTGGTCCTGCAACTTTATCCGCCTCCATCCAGTCTATTAATTGTTGCCGGGAAG
CTAGAGTAAGTAGTTCGCCAGTTAATAGTTTGCGCAACGTTGTTGCCATTGCTGCA
Features (pLannotate 1.2.2; 19 found; start..end, strand, type, name):
    543..647     -  promoter       AmpR promoter: bla
    833..1212    +  enhancer       CMV enhancer: human cytomegalovirus immediate early enhancer
   1213..1416    +  promoter       CMV promoter: human cytomegalovirus (CMV) immediate early promoter
   1417..1592    +  LTR            5' LTR (truncated): truncated long terminal repeat from Moloney murine sarcoma virus
   1714..1988    +  misc_feature   MESV Ψ (fragment): packaging signal of murine embryonic stem cell virus
   2055..2470    +  CDS            gag (truncated): truncated Moloney murine leukemia virus (MMLV) gag gene lacking the start codon
   2517..2757    +  promoter       U6 promoter: RNA polymerase III promoter for human U6 snRNA
   2786..2861    +  misc_RNA       gRNA scaffold: guide RNA scaffold for the Streptococcus pyogenes CRISPR/Cas9 system
   2968..3179    +  promoter       EF-1α core promoter: core promoter for human elongation factor EF-1α
   3199..3684    +  CDS            Thy1.1: mouse GPI-anchored cell surface glycoprotein of the immunoglobulin superfamily This allele of Thy1 is also known as CD90.1.
   3751..4542    +  CDS            neo: KKA2_KLEPN - Also known as kan, nptII. Experimental evidence at protein level: Swiss-Prot protein existence level 1. Resistance to kanamycin, neomycin, paromomycin, ribostamycin, butirosin and gentamicin B. From Klebsiella pneumoniae.
   4555..4624    +  CDS            env (fragment): murine leukemia virus gPr80 envelope polyprotein precursor; env; proteolytically cleaved into gp70SU and p15TM subunits
   4666..5091    +  LTR            3' LTR (ΔU3): self-inactivating 3' long terminal repeat (LTR) from Moloney murine leukemia virus
   5160..5200    +  CDS            rop (fragment): Rop protein, which maintains plasmids at low copy number; rop
   5302..5340    +  misc_feature   bom (fragment): basis of mobility region from pBR322
   5357..5686    +  promoter       SV40 promoter: SV40 enhancer and early promoter
   5692..5793    +  misc_feature   bom (fragment): basis of mobility region from pBR322
   5979..6567    -  rep_origin     ori: high-copy-number ColE1/pMB1/pBR322/pUC origin of replication
   6738..542     -  CDS            AmpR (across the origin): β-lactamase; bla; confers resistance to ampicillin, carbenicillin, and related antibiotics
