[The description below was written by a language model from this plasmid's Addgene catalogue record and pLannotate feature annotations shown in this document.]
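Description:
pSIN-Arkadia-gRNA6 is a self-inactivating gammaretroviral sgRNA expression plasmid built on a modified pSIN backbone and designed to target the mouse Arkadia gene (Rnf111) by CRISPR/Cas9. It is about 7.06 kb. In bacteria it is propagated through a high-copy ColE1/pUC-type origin and selected with ampicillin via the bla gene. The record recommends recombination-deficient strains, as is usual for LTR-containing vectors. Fragments of rop and bom and an SV40 promoter are also annotated in the backbone region and appear to be remnants of the parental plasmid.

The viral genome is transcribed in packaging cells from a hybrid 5′ end in which the CMV enhancer/promoter is fused to a truncated 5′ LTR. This is followed by the Ψ packaging signal and a truncated, start-codon-less gag segment that aids encapsidation. Downstream, a human U6 Pol III promoter drives the Arkadia-specific spacer fused to the Streptococcus pyogenes gRNA scaffold. The spacer was inserted between two BbsI sites that were destroyed during cloning, replacing the filler of the parental vector. A second cassette uses the short EF-1α core promoter to express Thy1.1 (CD90.1) linked through a P2A peptide to the neomycin resistance gene, so transduced cells can be identified or sorted by the surface marker or selected with G418. The ΔU3 3′ LTR is copied to the 5′ end during reverse transcription, silencing LTR promoter activity in the integrated provirus and leaving the internal promoters in control.

The plasmid does not encode Cas9, which must be supplied separately. The associated study concerns Arkadia-SKI/SnoN signalling in TGF-β-induced iTreg and Th17 differentiation, which suggests use for Rnf111 disruption in mouse T cells.
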