Addgene plasmid #180367: pSIN-Arkadia-gRNA6
Purpose: targeting mouse Arkadia gene
Depositing lab: Dan Littman. Depositing organization: NYU Grossman School of Medicine. Publication: Arkadia-SKI/SnoN signaling differentially regulates TGF-beta-induced iTreg and Th17 cell differentiation. Xu H, Wu L, Nguyen HH, Mesa KR, Raghavan V, Episkopou V, Littman DR. J Exp Med. 2021 Nov 1;218(11). pii: 212614. doi: 10.1084/jem.20210777. Epub 2021 Sep 2. PubMed 34473197.
Backbone
  Vector backbone: pSIN
  Backbone size w/o insert (bp): 7099
  Total vector size (bp): 7058
  Modifications to backbone: The retroviral sgRNA expression vector pSIN-U6-sgRNA-EF1as-Thy1.1-P2A-Neo was generated by mutating a pSIN vector backbone and the 5′ LTR to remove BbsI sites and assembling a hU6-BbsI-filler-BbsI-tracr EF1as-Thy1.1-P2A-Neo cassette downstream from the packaging signal
  Vector type: Mammalian Expression, Retroviral
Growth in bacteria
  Bacterial resistance: Ampicillin, 100 μg/mL
  Growth temperature: 37°C
  Growth strain: NEB Stable ; Stbl3
  Copy number: High Copy
Gene/Insert
  Gene/Insert name: Arkadia targeting gRNA (alt name: RNF111)
  gRNA/shRNA sequence: GGAAAAGGTGCATACATGGA
  Species: M. musculus (mouse)
  Entrez Gene: Rnf111 (a.k.a. ARK, Arkadia)
  Promoter: human U6
  Cloning method: Restriction Enzyme; 5′ cloning site BbsI (destroyed during cloning); 3′ cloning site BbsI (destroyed during cloning)
  Sequencing primers: 5′ LKO.1-5'
Terms and licenses: Academic/Nonprofit Terms; Industry Terms: Not Available to Industry
How to cite: pSIN-Arkadia-gRNA6 was a gift from Dan Littman (Addgene plasmid # 180367 ; http://n2t.net/addgene:180367 ; RRID:Addgene_180367)
